Addgene plasmid #78862: FL-mCherry
Purpose: DULIP negative control (prey) to exclude unspecific background binding
Depositing lab: Erich Wanker. Publication: DULIP: A Dual Luminescence-Based Co-Immunoprecipitation Assay for Interactome Mapping in Mammalian Cells. Trepte P, Buntru A, Klockmeier K, Willmore L, Arumughan A, Secker C, Zenkner M, Brusendorf L, Rau K, Redel A, Wanker EE. J Mol Biol. 2015 Oct 23;427(21):3375-88. doi: 10.1016/j.jmb.2015.08.003. Epub 2015 Aug 8. PubMed 26264872.
Backbone
  Vector backbone: pcDNA3.1(+)
  Backbone size w/o insert (bp): 5428
  Modifications to backbone: Firefly luciferase, mCherry inserted via LR reaction
  Vector type: Mammalian Expression ; Expression vector
  Selectable markers: Neomycin (select with G418)
Growth in bacteria
  Bacterial resistance: Ampicillin, 100 μg/mL
  Growth temperature: 37°C
  Growth strain: DH5alpha
  Copy number: Unknown
Gene/Insert
  Gene/Insert name: mCherry
  Insert size (bp): 530
  Promoter: CMV
  Tag / fusion protein: Firefly luciferase, V5-tag (N terminal on insert)
  Cloning method: Gateway Cloning
  Sequencing primers: 5′ CMVF_pcDNA3, T7F; 3′ bGH reverse
Terms and licenses: Academic/Nonprofit Terms; Industry Terms: Not Available to Industry
How to cite: FL-mCherry was a gift from Erich Wanker (Addgene plasmid # 78862 ; http://n2t.net/addgene:78862 ; RRID:Addgene_78862)
