[The description below was written by a language model from this plasmid's Addgene catalogue record and pLannotate feature annotations shown in this document.]
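Description:
FL-mCherry is a mammalian expression plasmid built on pcDNA3.1(+) that encodes mCherry fused at its N terminus to firefly luciferase and a V5 epitope tag. It serves as a negative-control prey in the DULIP dual luminescence-based co-immunoprecipitation assay, where it is used to gauge and exclude unspecific background binding. The sequenced construct is 7,887 nt. It is maintained in E. coli through a high-copy ColE1/pUC-type origin with ampicillin resistance (AmpR under its own bla promoter), and it also carries an f1 origin. For mammalian cells, an SV40 early promoter drives the neomycin phosphotransferase gene followed by an SV40 poly(A) signal, allowing G418 selection.

The expression cassette uses the human CMV immediate-early enhancer and promoter, followed by a T7 promoter, to drive a single open reading frame. That frame consists of the enhanced luc+ version of firefly luciferase, the V5 tag, an attB1 site, mCherry and an attB2 site, and it terminates at the bovine growth hormone polyadenylation signal. The attB sites are the scars of the Gateway LR reaction by which mCherry was transferred into a luciferase-containing destination vector, so other prey proteins can be cloned in the same format. The catalogue lists the insert as 530 bp, whereas the annotated mCherry coding sequence spans about 708 bp. Several short annotated fragments (HIV-1 LTR, ble, lacI, bom) appear to be partial matches within backbone sequence rather than functional elements.

In the assay, the firefly luciferase moiety lets the amount of co-precipitated prey be read out by luminescence. Because mCherry is an unrelated fluorescent protein, signal from this fusion reflects nonspecific binding of a given bait.
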