Features (pLannotate 1.2.2; 24 found; start..end, strand, type, name):
     30..82      -  misc_feature   bom (fragment): basis of mobility region from pBR322
    237..616     +  enhancer       CMV enhancer: human cytomegalovirus immediate early enhancer
    617..820     +  promoter       CMV promoter: human cytomegalovirus (CMV) immediate early promoter
    816..849     +  LTR            5' LTR (truncated) (fragment): truncated 5' long terminal repeat (LTR) from HIV-1
    865..883     +  promoter       T7 promoter: promoter for bacteriophage T7 RNA polymerase
    946..2595    +  CDS            luciferase: firefly luciferase; luc+; enhanced luc+ version of the luciferase gene
   2620..2661    +  CDS            V5 tag: epitope tag from simian virus 5
   2674..2698    +  protein_bind   attB1: mutant version of attB; recombination site for the Gateway® BP reaction BP Clonase™
   2701..3408    +  CDS            mCherry: mCherry is a basic (constitutively fluorescent) red fluorescent protein published in 2004, derived from Discosoma sp.. It is reported to be a very rapidly-maturing monomer with low acid sensitivity.
   3410..3434    -  protein_bind   attB2: mutant version of attB; recombination site for the Gateway® BP reaction BP Clonase™
   3486..3710    +  polyA_signal   bGH poly(A) signal: bovine growth hormone polyadenylation signal
   3714..3735    +  promoter       SV40 promoter (fragment): SV40 enhancer and early promoter
   3756..4184    +  rep_origin     f1 ori (sequence partly withheld): f1 bacteriophage origin of replication; arrow indicates direction of (+) strand synthesis
   4198..4527    +  promoter       SV40 promoter: SV40 enhancer and early promoter
   4594..5385    +  CDS            neo: KKA2_KLEPN - Also known as kan, nptII. Experimental evidence at protein level: Swiss-Prot protein existence level 1. Resistance to kanamycin, neomycin, paromomycin, ribostamycin, butirosin and gentamicin B. From Klebsiella pneumoniae.
   5409..5567    +  CDS            ble (fragment): BLE_KLEPN - Experimental evidence at protein level: Swiss-Prot protein existence level 1. Binding protein with a strong affinity to the bleomycin family of antibiotics. Binds to CL990; an antimitotic-antibiotic compound. From Klebsiella pneumoniae.
   5562..5683    +  polyA_signal   SV40 poly(A) signal: SV40 polyadenylation signal
   5756..5772    -  protein_bind   lac operator: The lac repressor binds to the lac operator to inhibit transcription in E. coli. This inhibition can be relieved by adding lactose or isopropyl-β-D-thiogalactopyranoside (IPTG). lac repressor encoded by lacI
   5780..5810    -  promoter       lac promoter: promoter for the E. coli lac operon
   5825..5846    -  protein_bind   CAP binding site: CAP binding activates transcription in the presence of cAMP. E. coli catabolite activator protein
   5859..5951    -  CDS            lacI (fragment): lac repressor; lacI; The lac repressor binds to the lac operator to inhibit transcription in E. coli. This inhibition can be relieved by adding lactose or isopropyl-β-D-thiogalactopyranoside (IPTG).
   6134..6722    -  rep_origin     ori: high-copy-number ColE1/pMB1/pBR322/pUC origin of replication
   6893..7753    -  CDS            AmpR: β-lactamase; bla; confers resistance to ampicillin, carbenicillin, and related antibiotics
   7754..7858    -  promoter       AmpR promoter: bla
>Addgene plasmid #78862 | FL-mCherry | addgene full sequence | sequence record 253041 | Addgene NGS Result
TCGACGGATCGGGAGATCTCCCGATCCCCTATGGTGCACTCTCAGTACAATCTGCTCTGATGCCGCATAG
TTAAGCCAGTATCTGCTCCCTGCTTGTGTGTTGGAGGTCGCTGAGTAGTGCGCGAGCAAAATTTAAGCTA
CAACAAGGCAAGGCTTGACCGACAATTGCATGAAGAATCTGCTTAGGGTTAGGCGTTTTGCGCTGCTTCG
CGATGTACGGGCCAGATATACGCGTTGACATTGATTATTGACTAGTTATTAATAGTAATCAATTACGGGG
TCATTAGTTCATAGCCCATATATGGAGTTCCGCGTTACATAACTTACGGTAAATGGCCCGCCTGGCTGAC
CGCCCAACGACCCCCGCCCATTGACGTCAATAATGACGTATGTTCCCATAGTAACGCCAATAGGGACTTT
CCATTGACGTCAATGGGTGGAGTATTTACGGTAAACTGCCCACTTGGCAGTACATCAAGTGTATCATATG
CCAAGTACGCCCCCTATTGACGTCAATGACGGTAAATGGCCCGCCTGGCATTATGCCCAGTACATGACCT
TATGGGACTTTCCTACTTGGCAGTACATCTACGTATTAGTCATCGCTATTACCATGGTGATGCGGTTTTG
GCAGTACATCAATGGGCGTGGATAGCGGTTTGACTCACGGGGATTTCCAAGTCTCCACCCCATTGACGTC
AATGGGAGTTTGTTTTGGCACCAAAATCAACGGGACTTTCCAAAATGTCGTAACAACTCCGCCCCATTGA
CGCAAATGGGCGGTAGGCGTGTACGGTGGGAGGTCTATATAAGCAGAGCTCTCTGGCTAACTAGAGAACC
CACTGCTTACTGGCTTATCGAAATTAATACGACTCACTATAGGGAGACCCAAGCTGGCTAGCGTTTAAAC
TTAAGCTTGGTACCGAGCTCGGATCCGCCGCCACCATGGAAGACGCCAAAAACATAAAGAAAGGCCCGGC
GCCATTCTATCCGCTGGAAGATGGAACCGCTGGAGAGCAACTGCATAAGGCTATGAAGAGATACGCCCTG
GTTCCTGGAACAATTGCTTTTACAGATGCACATATCGAGGTGGACATCACTTACGCTGAGTACTTCGAAA
TGTCCGTTCGGTTGGCAGAAGCTATGAAACGATATGGGCTGAATACAAATCACAGAATCGTCGTATGCAG
TGAAAACTCTCTTCAATTCTTTATGCCGGTGTTGGGCGCGTTATTTATCGGAGTTGCAGTTGCGCCCGCG
AACGACATTTATAATGAACGTGAATTGCTCAACAGTATGGGCATTTCGCAGCCTACCGTGGTGTTCGTTT
CCAAAAAGGGGTTGCAAAAAATTTTGAACGTGCAAAAAAAGCTCCCAATCATCCAAAAAATTATTATCAT
GGATTCTAAAACGGATTACCAGGGATTTCAGTCGATGTACACGTTCGTCACATCTCATCTACCTCCCGGT
TTTAATGAATACGATTTTGTGCCAGAGTCCTTCGATAGGGACAAGACAATTGCACTGATCATGAACTCCT
CTGGATCTACTGGTCTGCCTAAAGGTGTCGCTCTGCCTCATAGAACTGCCTGCGTGAGATTCTCGCATGC
CAGAGATCCTATTTTTGGCAATCAAATCATTCCGGATACTGCGATTTTAAGTGTTGTTCCATTCCATCAC
GGTTTTGGAATGTTTACTACACTCGGATATTTGATATGTGGATTTCGAGTCGTCTTAATGTATAGATTTG
AAGAAGAGCTGTTTCTGAGGAGCCTTCAGGATTACAAGATTCAAAGTGCGCTGCTGGTGCCAACCCTATT
CTCCTTCTTCGCCAAAAGCACTCTGATTGACAAATACGATTTATCTAATTTACACGAAATTGCTTCTGGT
GGCGCTCCCCTCTCTAAGGAAGTCGGGGAAGCGGTTGCCAAGAGGTTCCATCTGCCAGGTATCAGGCAAG
GATATGGGCTCACTGAGACTACATCAGCTATTCTGATTACACCCGAGGGGGATGATAAACCGGGCGCGGT
CGGTAAAGTTGTTCCATTTTTTGAAGCGAAGGTTGTGGATCTGGATACCGGGAAAACGCTGGGCGTTAAT
CAAAGAGGCGAACTGTGTGTGAGAGGTCCTATGATTATGTCCGGTTATGTAAACAATCCGGAAGCGACCA
ACGCCTTGATTGACAAGGATGGATGGCTACATTCTGGAGACATAGCTTACTGGGACGAAGACGAACACTT
CTTCATCGTTGACCGCCTGAAGTCTCTGATTAAGTACAAAGGCTATCAGGTGGCTCCCGCTGAATTGGAA
TCCATCTTGCTCCAACACCCCAACATCTTCGACGCAGGTGTCGCAGGTCTTCCCGACGATGACGCCGGTG
AACTTCCCGCCGCCGTTGTTGTTTTGGAGCACGGAAAGACGATGACGGAAAAAGAGATCGTGGATTACGT
CGCCAGTCAAGTAACAACCGCGAAAAAGTTGCGCGGAGGAGTTGTGTTTGTGGACGAAGTACCGAAAGGT
CTTACCGGAAAACTCGACGCAAGAAAAATCAGAGAGATCCTCATAAAGGCCAAGAAGGGCGGAAAGATCG
CCGTGGACGCGAATTCCGCGGGGCTCGACGGTAAGCCTATCCCTAACCCTCTCCTCGGTCTCGATTCTAC
GCTCGAGGATATCACAAGTTTGTACAAAAAAGCAGGCTTCATGGTGAGCAAGGGCGAGGAGGATAACATG
GCCATCATCAAGGAGTTCATGCGCTTCAAGGTGCACATGGAGGGCTCCGTGAACGGCCACGAGTTCGAGA
TCGAGGGCGAGGGCGAGGGCCGCCCCTACGAGGGCACCCAGACCGCCAAGCTGAAGGTGACCAAGGGTGG
CCCCCTGCCCTTCGCCTGGGACATCCTGTCCCCTCAGTTCATGTACGGCTCCAAGGCCTACGTGAAGCAC
CCCGCCGACATCCCCGACTACTTGAAGCTGTCCTTCCCCGAGGGCTTCAAGTGGGAGCGCGTGATGAACT
TCGAGGACGGCGGCGTGGTGACCGTGACCCAGGACTCCTCCCTGCAGGACGGCGAGTTCATCTACAAGGT
GAAGCTGCGCGGCACCAACTTCCCCTCCGACGGCCCCGTAATGCAGAAGAAGACCATGGGCTGGGAGGCC
TCCTCCGAGCGGATGTACCCCGAGGACGGCGCCCTGAAGGGCGAGATCAAGCAGAGGCTGAAGCTGAAGG
ACGGCGGCCACTACGACGCTGAGGTCAAGACCACCTACAAGGCCAAGAAGCCCGTGCAGCTGCCCGGCGC
CTACAACGTCAACATCAAGTTGGACATCACCTCCCACAACGAGGACTACACCATCGTGGAACAGTACGAA
CGCGCCGAGGGCCGCCACTCCACCGGCGGCATGGACGAGCTGTACAAGGACCCAGCTTTCTTGTACAAAG
TGGTGATATCGCGGCCGCTCTAGAGGGCCCGTTTAAACCCGCTGATCAGCCTCGACTGTGCCTTCTAGTT
GCCAGCCATCTGTTGTTTGCCCCTCCCCCGTGCCTTCCTTGACCCTGGAAGGTGCCACTCCCACTGTCCT
TTCCTAATAAAATGAGGAAATTGCATCGCATTGTCTGAGTAGGTGTCATTCTATTCTGGGGGGTGGGGTG
GGGCAGGACAGCAAGGGGGAGGATTGGGAAGACAATAGCAGGCATGCTGGGGATGCGGTGGGCTCTATGG
CTTCTGAGGCGGAAAGAACCAGCTGGGGCTCTAGGGGGTATCCCC
[124 nt withheld, positions 3756-3879]
C
[91 nt withheld, positions 3881-3971]
A
[49 nt withheld, positions 3973-4021]
CCTTTGACGTTGGAGTCCACGTTCTTT
[37 nt withheld, positions 4049-4085]
ACCCTATCTCGGTCTATTCTTTTGATTTATAAGGGATTTTGCCGATTTCGGCCTATTGGTTAAAAAATGA
GCTGATTTAACAAAAATTTAACGCGAATTAATTCTGTGGAATGTGTGTCAGTTAGGGTGTGGAAAGTCCC
CAGGCTCCCCAGCAGGCAGAAGTATGCAAAGCATGCATCTCAATTAGTCAGCAACCAGGTGTGGAAAGTC
CCCAGGCTCCCCAGCAGGCAGAAGTATGCAAAGCATGCATCTCAATTAGTCAGCAACCATAGTCCCGCCC
CTAACTCCGCCCATCCCGCCCCTAACTCCGCCCAGTTCCGCCCATTCTCCGCCCCATGGCTGACTAATTT
TTTTTATTTATGCAGAGGCCGAGGCCGCCTCTGCCTCTGAGCTATTCCAGAAGTAGTGAGGAGGCTTTTT
TGGAGGCCTAGGCTTTTGCAAAAAGCTCCCGGGAGCTTGTATATCCATTTTCGGATCTGATCAAGAGACA
GGATGAGGATCGTTTCGCATGATTGAACAAGATGGATTGCACGCAGGTTCTCCGGCCGCTTGGGTGGAGA
GGCTATTCGGCTATGACTGGGCACAACAGACAATCGGCTGCTCTGATGCCGCCGTGTTCCGGCTGTCAGC
GCAGGGGCGCCCGGTTCTTTTTGTCAAGACCGACCTGTCCGGTGCCCTGAATGAACTGCAGGACGAGGCA
GCGCGGCTATCGTGGCTGGCCACGACGGGCGTTCCTTGCGCAGCTGTGCTCGACGTTGTCACTGAAGCGG
GAAGGGACTGGCTGCTATTGGGCGAAGTGCCGGGGCAGGATCTCCTGTCATCTCACCTTGCTCCTGCCGA
GAAAGTATCCATCATGGCTGATGCAATGCGGCGGCTGCATACGCTTGATCCGGCTACCTGCCCATTCGAC
CACCAAGCGAAACATCGCATCGAGCGAGCACGTACTCGGATGGAAGCCGGTCTTGTCGATCAGGATGATC
TGGACGAAGAGCATCAGGGGCTCGCGCCAGCCGAACTGTTCGCCAGGCTCAAGGCGCGCATGCCCGACGG
CGAGGATCTCGTCGTGACCCATGGCGATGCCTGCTTGCCGAATATCATGGTGGAAAATGGCCGCTTTTCT
GGATTCATCGACTGTGGCCGGCTGGGTGTGGCGGACCGCTATCAGGACATAGCGTTGGCTACCCGTGATA
TTGCTGAAGAGCTTGGCGGCGAATGGGCTGACCGCTTCCTCGTGCTTTACGGTATCGCCGCTCCCGATTC
GCAGCGCATCGCCTTCTATCGCCTTCTTGACGAGTTCTTCTGAGCGGGACTCTGGGGTTCGAAATGACCG
ACCAAGCGACGCCCAACCTGCCATCACGAGATTTCGATTCCACCGCCGCCTTCTATGAAAGGTTGGGCTT
CGGAATCGTTTTCCGGGACGCCGGCTGGATGATCCTCCAGCGCGGGGATCTCATGCTGGAGTTCTTCGCC
CACCCCAACTTGTTTATTGCAGCTTATAATGGTTACAAATAAAGCAATAGCATCACAAATTTCACAAATA
AAGCATTTTTTTCACTGCATTCTAGTTGTGGTTTGTCCAAACTCATCAATGTATCTTATCATGTCTGTAT
ACCGTCGACCTCTAGCTAGAGCTTGGCGTAATCATGGTCATAGCTGTTTCCTGTGTGAAATTGTTATCCG
CTCACAATTCCACACAACATACGAGCCGGAAGCATAAAGTGTAAAGCCTGGGGTGCCTAATGAGTGAGCT
AACTCACATTAATTGCGTTGCGCTCACTGCCCGCTTTCCAGTCGGGAAACCTGTCGTGCCAGCTGCATTA
ATGAATCGGCCAACGCGCGGGGAGAGGCGGTTTGCGTATTGGGCGCTCTTCCGCTTCCTCGCTCACTGAC
TCGCTGCGCTCGGTCGTTCGGCTGCGGCGAGCGGTATCAGCTCACTCAAAGGCGGTAATACGGTTATCCA
CAGAATCAGGGGATAACGCAGGAAAGAACATGTGAGCAAAAGGCCAGCAAAAGGCCAGGAACCGTAAAAA
GGCCGCGTTGCTGGCGTTTTTCCATAGGCTCCGCCCCCCTGACGAGCATCACAAAAATCGACGCTCAAGT
CAGAGGTGGCGAAACCCGACAGGACTATAAAGATACCAGGCGTTTCCCCCTGGAAGCTCCCTCGTGCGCT
CTCCTGTTCCGACCCTGCCGCTTACCGGATACCTGTCCGCCTTTCTCCCTTCGGGAAGCGTGGCGCTTTC
TCATAGCTCACGCTGTAGGTATCTCAGTTCGGTGTAGGTCGTTCGCTCCAAGCTGGGCTGTGTGCACGAA
CCCCCCGTTCAGCCCGACCGCTGCGCCTTATCCGGTAACTATCGTCTTGAGTCCAACCCGGTAAGACACG
ACTTATCGCCACTGGCAGCAGCCACTGGTAACAGGATTAGCAGAGCGAGGTATGTAGGCGGTGCTACAGA
GTTCTTGAAGTGGTGGCCTAACTACGGCTACACTAGAAGAACAGTATTTGGTATCTGCGCTCTGCTGAAG
CCAGTTACCTTCGGAAAAAGAGTTGGTAGCTCTTGATCCGGCAAACAAACCACCGCTGGTAGCGGTGGTT
TTTTTGTTTGCAAGCAGCAGATTACGCGCAGAAAAAAAGGATCTCAAGAAGATCCTTTGATCTTTTCTAC
GGGGTCTGACGCTCAGTGGAACGAAAACTCACGTTAAGGGATTTTGGTCATGAGATTATCAAAAAGGATC
TTCACCTAGATCCTTTTAAATTAAAAATGAAGTTTTAAATCAATCTAAAGTATATATGAGTAAACTTGGT
CTGACAGTTACCAATGCTTAATCAGTGAGGCACCTATCTCAGCGATCTGTCTATTTCGTTCATCCATAGT
TGCCTGACTCCCCGTCGTGTAGATAACTACGATACGGGAGGGCTTACCATCTGGCCCCAGTGCTGCAATG
ATACCGCGAGACCCACGCTCACCGGCTCCAGATTTATCAGCAATAAACCAGCCAGCCGGAAGGGCCGAGC
GCAGAAGTGGTCCTGCAACTTTATCCGCCTCCATCCAGTCTATTAATTGTTGCCGGGAAGCTAGAGTAAG
TAGTTCGCCAGTTAATAGTTTGCGCAACGTTGTTGCCATTGCTACAGGCATCGTGGTGTCACGCTCGTCG
TTTGGTATGGCTTCATTCAGCTCCGGTTCCCAACGATCAAGGCGAGTTACATGATCCCCCATGTTGTGCA
AAAAAGCGGTTAGCTCCTTCGGTCCTCCGATCGTTGTCAGAAGTAAGTTGGCCGCAGTGTTATCACTCAT
GGTTATGGCAGCACTGCATAATTCTCTTACTGTCATGCCATCCGTAAGATGCTTTTCTGTGACTGGTGAG
TACTCAACCAAGTCATTCTGAGAATAGTGTATGCGGCGACCGAGTTGCTCTTGCCCGGCGTCAATACGGG
ATAATACCGCGCCACATAGCAGAACTTTAAAAGTGCTCATCATTGGAAAACGTTCTTCGGGGCGAAAACT
CTCAAGGATCTTACCGCTGTTGAGATCCAGTTCGATGTAACCCACTCGTGCACCCAACTGATCTTCAGCA
TCTTTTACTTTCACCAGCGTTTCTGGGTGAGCAAAAACAGGAAGGCAAAATGCCGCAAAAAAGGGAATAA
GGGCGACACGGAAATGTTGAATACTCATACTCTTCCTTTTTCAATATTATTGAAGCATTTATCAGGGTTA
TTGTCTCATGAGCGGATACATATTTGAATGTATTTAGAAAAATAAACAAATAGGGGTTCCGCGCACATTT
CCCCGAAAAGTGCCACCTGACG
