>Addgene plasmid #78862 | FL-mCherry | addgene partial sequence | sequence record 151566 | CMV-F 5'-CGCAAATGGGCGGTAGGCGTG-3'
AGCAGAGCTCTCTGGCTAACTAGAGAACCCACTGCTTACTGGCTTATCGAAATTAATACGACTCACTATA
GGGAGACCCAAGCTGGCTAGCGTTTAAACTTAAGCTTGGTACCGAGCTCGGATCCGCCGCCACCATGGAA
GACGCCAAAAACATAAAGAAAGGCCCGGCGCCATTCTATCCGCTGGAAGATGGAACCGCTGGAGAGCAAC
TGCATAAGGCTATGAAGAGATACGCCCTGGTTCCTGGAACAATTGCTTTTACAGATGCACATATCGAGGT
GGACATCACTTACGCTGAGTACTTCGAAATGTCCGTTCGGTTGGCAGAAGCTATGAAACGATATGGGCTG
AATACAAATCACAGAATCGTCGTATGCAGTGAAAACTCTCTTCAATTCTTTATGCCGGTGTTGGGCGCGT
TATTTATCGGAGTTGCAGTTGCGCCCGCGAACGACATTTATAATGAACGTGAATTGCTCAACAGTATGGG
CATTTCGCAGCCTACCGTGGTGTTCGTTTCCAAAAAGGGGTTGCAAAAAATTTTGAACGTGCAAAAAAAG
CTCCCAATCATCCAAAAAATTATTATCATGGATTCTAAAACGGATTACCAGGGATTTCAGTCGATGTACA
CGTTCGTCACATCTCATCTACCTCCCGGTTTTAATGAATACGATTTTGTGCCAGAGTCCTTCGATAGGGA
CAAGACAATTGCACTGATCATGAACTCCTCTGGATCTACTGGTCTGCCTAAAGGTGTCGCTCTGCCTCAT
AGAACTGCCTGCGTGAGATTCTCGCATGCCAGAGATCCTATTTTTGGCAATCAAATCATTCCGGATACTG
CGATTTTAAGTGTTGTTCCATTCCATCACGGTTTTGGAA
