>Addgene plasmid #78862 | FL-mCherry | addgene partial sequence | sequence record 151568 | BGH-rev 5'-TAGAAGGCACAGTCGAGG-3'
TCTAGAGCGGCCGCGATATCACCACTTTGTACAAGAAAGCTGGGTCCTTGTACAGCTCGTCCATGCCGCC
GGTGGAGTGGCGGCCCTCGGCGCGTTCGTACTGTTCCACGATGGTGTAGTCCTCGTTGTGGGAGGTGATG
TCCAACTTGATGTTGACGTTGTAGGCGCCGGGCAGCTGCACGGGCTTCTTGGCCTTGTAGGTGGTCTTGA
CCTCAGCGTCGTAGTGGCCGCCGTCCTTCAGCTTCAGCCTCTGCTTGATCTCGCCCTTCAGGGCGCCGTC
CTCGGGGTACATCCGCTCGGAGGAGGCCTCCCAGCCCATGGTCTTCTTCTGCATTACGGGGCCGTCGGAG
GGGAAGTTGGTGCCGCGCAGCTTCACCTTGTAGATGAACTCGCCGTCCTGCAGGGAGGAGTCCTGGGTCA
CGGTCACCACGCCGCCGTCCTCGAAGTTCATCACGCGCTCCCACTTGAAGCCCTCGGGGAAGGACAGCTT
CAAGTAGTCGGGGATGTCGGCGGGGTGCTTCACGTAGGCCTTGGAGCCGTACATGAACTGAGGGGACAGG
ATGTCCCAGGCGAAGGGCAGGGGGCCACCCTTGGTCACCTTCAGCTTGGCGGTCTGGGTGCCCTCGTAGG
GGCGGCCCTCGCCCTCGCCCTCGATCTCGAACTCGTGGCCGTTCACGGAGCCCTCCATGTGCACCTTGAA
GCGCATGAACTCCTTGATGATGGCCATGTTATCCTCCTCGCCCTTGCTCACCATGAAGCCTGCTTTTTTG
TACAAACTTGTGATATCCTCGAGCGTAGAATCGAGACCGAGGAGAGGGTTAGGGATAGGCTTACCGTCGA
GCCCCGCGGAATTCGCGTCCACGGCGATCTTTCCGCCCTTCTTGGCCTTTATGAGGATCTCTCTGATTTT
TCTTGCGTCGAGTTTTCCGGTAAGACCTTTCGGTACTTCGTCCACAAACACAACTCCTCCGCGCAACTTT
TTCGCGGTTGTTACTTGACTGG
