LOCUS       Exported 7884 bp ds-DNA circular SYN 12-MAY-2021
DEFINITION  DULIP negative control (prey) to exclude unspecific background
            binding.
ACCESSION   .
VERSION     .
KEYWORDS    FL-mCherry
SOURCE      synthetic DNA construct
  ORGANISM  synthetic DNA construct
REFERENCE   1 (bases 1 to 7884)
  AUTHORS   Trepte P, Buntru A, Klockmeier K, Willmore L, Arumughan A, Secker C,
            Zenkner M, Brusendorf L, Rau K, Redel A, Wanker EE
  TITLE     DULIP: A Dual Luminescence-Based Co-Immunoprecipitation Assay for
            Interactome Mapping in Mammalian Cells.
  JOURNAL   J Mol Biol. 2015 Oct 23;427(21):3375-88. doi:
            10.1016/j.jmb.2015.08.003. Epub 2015 Aug 8.
  PUBMED    26264872
REFERENCE   2 (bases 1 to 7884)
  AUTHORS   .
  TITLE     Direct Submission
  JOURNAL   Exported May 12, 2021 from SnapGene Server 1.1.58
            http://www.snapgene.com
FEATURES             Location/Qualifiers
     source          1..7884
                     /organism="synthetic DNA construct"
                     /mol_type="other DNA"
     primer_bind     complement(46..65)
                     /label=pRS-marker
                     /note="pRS vectors, use to sequence yeast selectable
                     marker"
     enhancer        237..616
                     /label=CMV enhancer
                     /note="human cytomegalovirus immediate early enhancer"
     promoter        617..820
                     /label=CMV promoter
                     /note="human cytomegalovirus (CMV) immediate early
                     promoter"
     primer_bind     771..791
                     /label=CMV-F
                     /note="Human CMV immediate early promoter, forward primer"
     primer_bind     865..884
                     /label=T7
                     /note="T7 promoter, forward primer"
     promoter        865..883
                     /label=T7 promoter
                     /note="promoter for bacteriophage T7 RNA polymerase"
     regulatory      940..949
                     /regulatory_class="other"
                     /note="vertebrate consensus sequence for strong initiation
                     of translation (Kozak, 1987)"
     CDS             946..2595
                     /codon_start=1
                     /gene="luc+"
                     /product="firefly luciferase"
                     /label=luciferase
                     /note="enhanced luc+ version of the luciferase gene"
                     /translation="MEDAKNIKKGPAPFYPLEDGTAGEQLHKAMKRYALVPGTIAFTDA
                     HIEVDITYAEYFEMSVRLAEAMKRYGLNTNHRIVVCSENSLQFFMPVLGALFIGVAVAP
                     ANDIYNERELLNSMGISQPTVVFVSKKGLQKILNVQKKLPIIQKIIIMDSKTDYQGFQS
                     MYTFVTSHLPPGFNEYDFVPESFDRDKTIALIMNSSGSTGLPKGVALPHRTACVRFSHA
                     RDPIFGNQIIPDTAILSVVPFHHGFGMFTTLGYLICGFRVVLMYRFEEELFLRSLQDYK
                     IQSALLVPTLFSFFAKSTLIDKYDLSNLHEIASGGAPLSKEVGEAVAKRFHLPGIRQGY
                     GLTETTSAILITPEGDDKPGAVGKVVPFFEAKVVDLDTGKTLGVNQRGELCVRGPMIMS
                     GYVNNPEATNALIDKDGWLHSGDIAYWDEDEHFFIVDRLKSLIKYKGYQVAPAELESIL
                     LQHPNIFDAGVAGLPDDDAGELPAAVVVLEHGKTMTEKEIVDYVASQVTTAKKLRGGVV
                     FVDEVPKGLTGKLDARKIREILIKAKKGGKIAV"
     primer_bind     complement(1012..1030)
                     /label=LucNrev
                     /note="Firefly luciferase, reverse primer"
     CDS             2620..2661
                     /codon_start=1
                     /product="epitope tag from simian virus 5"
                     /label=V5 tag
                     /translation="GKPIPNPLLGLDST"
     protein_bind    2674..2698
                     /gene="mutant version of attB"
                     /label=attB1
                     /bound_moiety="BP Clonase(TM)"
                     /note="recombination site for the Gateway(R) BP reaction"
     CDS             2701..3408
                     /codon_start=1
                     /product="monomeric derivative of DsRed fluorescent protein
                     (Shaner et al., 2004)"
                     /label=mCherry
                     /note="mammalian codon-optimized"
                     /translation="MVSKGEEDNMAIIKEFMRFKVHMEGSVNGHEFEIEGEGEGRPYEG
                     TQTAKLKVTKGGPLPFAWDILSPQFMYGSKAYVKHPADIPDYLKLSFPEGFKWERVMNF
                     EDGGVVTVTQDSSLQDGEFIYKVKLRGTNFPSDGPVMQKKTMGWEASSERMYPEDGALK
                     GEIKQRLKLKDGGHYDAEVKTTYKAKKPVQLPGAYNVNIKLDITSHNEDYTIVEQYERA
                     EGRHSTGGMDELYK"
     primer_bind     complement(2846..2864)
                     /label=mCherry-R
                     /note="mCherry, reverse primer"
     primer_bind     3114..3133
                     /label=mCherry-F
                     /note="mCherry, forward primer"
     protein_bind    complement(3410..3434)
                     /gene="mutant version of attB"
                     /label=attB2
                     /bound_moiety="BP Clonase(TM)"
                     /note="recombination site for the Gateway(R) BP reaction"
     primer_bind     complement(3480..3497)
                     /label=BGH-rev
                     /note="Bovine growth hormone terminator, reverse primer.
                     Also called BGH reverse"
     polyA_signal    3486..3710
                     /label=bGH poly(A) signal
                     /note="bovine growth hormone polyadenylation signal"
     rep_origin      3756..4184
                     /direction=RIGHT
                     /label=f1 ori
                     /note="f1 bacteriophage origin of replication; arrow
                     indicates direction of (+) strand synthesis"
     primer_bind     complement(3843..3862)
                     /label=F1ori-R
                     /note="F1 origin, reverse primer"
     primer_bind     4053..4074
                     /label=F1ori-F
                     /note="F1 origin, forward primer"
     primer_bind     complement(4193..4213)
                     /label=pBABE 3'
                     /note="SV40 enhancer, reverse primer for pBABE vectors"
     promoter        4198..4527
                     /label=SV40 promoter
                     /note="SV40 enhancer and early promoter"
     rep_origin      4378..4513
                     /label=SV40 ori
                     /note="SV40 origin of replication"
     primer_bind     4440..4459
                     /label=SV40pro-F
                     /note="SV40 promoter/origin, forward primer"
     CDS             4594..5388
                     /codon_start=1
                     /gene="aph(3')-II (or nptII)"
                     /product="aminoglycoside phosphotransferase from Tn5"
                     /label=NeoR/KanR
                     /note="confers resistance to neomycin, kanamycin, and G418
                     (Geneticin(R))"
                     /translation="MIEQDGLHAGSPAAWVERLFGYDWAQQTIGCSDAAVFRLSAQGRP
                     VLFVKTDLSGALNELQDEAARLSWLATTGVPCAAVLDVVTEAGRDWLLLGEVPGQDLLS
                     SHLAPAEKVSIMADAMRRLHTLDPATCPFDHQAKHRIERARTRMEAGLVDQDDLDEEHQ
                     GLAPAELFARLKARMPDGEDLVVTHGDACLPNIMVENGRFSGFIDCGRLGVADRYQDIA
                     LATRDIAEELGGEWADRFLVLYGIAAPDSQRIAFYRLLDEFF"
     primer_bind     complement(4648..4667)
                     /label=Neo-R
                     /note="Neomycin resistance gene, reverse primer"
     primer_bind     5258..5277
                     /label=Neo-F
                     /note="Neomycin resistance gene, forward primer"
     polyA_signal    5562..5683
                     /label=SV40 poly(A) signal
                     /note="SV40 polyadenylation signal"
     primer_bind     complement(5599..5618)
                     /label=SV40pA-R
                     /note="SV40 polyA, reverse primer"
     primer_bind     5653..5672
                     /label=EBV-rev
                     /note="SV40 polyA terminator, reverse primer"
     primer_bind     complement(5732..5748)
                     /label=M13 rev
                     /note="common sequencing primer, one of multiple similar
                     variants"
     primer_bind     complement(5732..5748)
                     /label=M13 Reverse
                     /note="In lacZ gene. Also called M13-rev"
     primer_bind     complement(5745..5767)
                     /label=M13/pUC Reverse
                     /note="In lacZ gene"
     protein_bind    5756..5772
                     /label=lac operator
                     /bound_moiety="lac repressor encoded by lacI"
                     /note="The lac repressor binds to the lac operator to
                     inhibit transcription in E. coli. This inhibition can be
                     relieved by adding lactose or
                     isopropyl-beta-D-thiogalactopyranoside (IPTG)."
     promoter        complement(5780..5810)
                     /label=lac promoter
                     /note="promoter for the E. coli lac operon"
     protein_bind    5825..5846
                     /label=CAP binding site
                     /bound_moiety="E. coli catabolite activator protein"
                     /note="CAP binding activates transcription in the presence
                     of cAMP."
     primer_bind     complement(5963..5980)
                     /label=L4440
                     /note="L4440 vector, forward primer"
     rep_origin      complement(6134..6719)
                     /direction=LEFT
                     /label=ori
                     /note="high-copy-number ColE1/pMB1/pBR322/pUC origin of
                     replication"
     primer_bind     complement(6214..6233)
                     /label=pBR322ori-F
                     /note="pBR322 origin, forward primer"
     CDS             complement(6890..7750)
                     /codon_start=1
                     /gene="bla"
                     /product="beta-lactamase"
                     /label=AmpR
                     /note="confers resistance to ampicillin, carbenicillin, and
                     related antibiotics"
                     /translation="MSIQHFRVALIPFFAAFCLPVFAHPETLVKVKDAEDQLGARVGYI
                     ELDLNSGKILESFRPEERFPMMSTFKVLLCGAVLSRIDAGQEQLGRRIHYSQNDLVEYS
                     PVTEKHLTDGMTVRELCSAAITMSDNTAANLLLTTIGGPKELTAFLHNMGDHVTRLDRW
                     EPELNEAIPNDERDTTMPVAMATTLRKLLTGELLTLASRQQLIDWMEADKVAGPLLRSA
                     LPAGWFIADKSGAGERGSRGIIAALGPDGKPSRIVVIYTTGSQATMDERNRQIAEIGAS
                     LIKHW"
     primer_bind     7513..7532
                     /label=Amp-R
                     /note="Ampicillin resistance gene, reverse primer"
     promoter        complement(7751..7855)
                     /gene="bla"
                     /label=AmpR promoter
ORIGIN
        1 tcgacggatc gggagatctc ccgatcccct atggtgcact ctcagtacaa tctgctctga
       61 tgccgcatag ttaagccagt atctgctccc tgcttgtgtg ttggaggtcg ctgagtagtg
      121 cgcgagcaaa atttaagcta caacaaggca aggcttgacc gacaattgca tgaagaatct
      181 gcttagggtt aggcgttttg cgctgcttcg cgatgtacgg gccagatata cgcgttgaca
      241 ttgattattg actagttatt aatagtaatc aattacgggg tcattagttc atagcccata
      301 tatggagttc cgcgttacat aacttacggt aaatggcccg cctggctgac cgcccaacga
      361 cccccgccca ttgacgtcaa taatgacgta tgttcccata gtaacgccaa tagggacttt
      421 ccattgacgt caatgggtgg agtatttacg gtaaactgcc cacttggcag tacatcaagt
      481 gtatcatatg ccaagtacgc cccctattga cgtcaatgac ggtaaatggc ccgcctggca
      541 ttatgcccag tacatgacct tatgggactt tcctacttgg cagtacatct acgtattagt
      601 catcgctatt accatggtga tgcggttttg gcagtacatc aatgggcgtg gatagcggtt
      661 tgactcacgg ggatttccaa gtctccaccc cattgacgtc aatgggagtt tgttttggca
      721 ccaaaatcaa cgggactttc caaaatgtcg taacaactcc gccccattga cgcaaatggg
      781 cggtaggcgt gtacggtggg aggtctatat aagcagagct ctctggctaa ctagagaacc
      841 cactgcttac tggcttatcg aaattaatac gactcactat agggagaccc aagctggcta
      901 gcgtttaaac ttaagcttgg taccgagctc ggatccgccg ccaccatgga agacgccaaa
      961 aacataaaga aaggcccggc gccattctat ccgctggaag atggaaccgc tggagagcaa
     1021 ctgcataagg ctatgaagag atacgccctg gttcctggaa caattgcttt tacagatgca
     1081 catatcgagg tggacatcac ttacgctgag tacttcgaaa tgtccgttcg gttggcagaa
     1141 gctatgaaac gatatgggct gaatacaaat cacagaatcg tcgtatgcag tgaaaactct
     1201 cttcaattct ttatgccggt gttgggcgcg ttatttatcg gagttgcagt tgcgcccgcg
     1261 aacgacattt ataatgaacg tgaattgctc aacagtatgg gcatttcgca gcctaccgtg
     1321 gtgttcgttt ccaaaaaggg gttgcaaaaa attttgaacg tgcaaaaaaa gctcccaatc
     1381 atccaaaaaa ttattatcat ggattctaaa acggattacc agggatttca gtcgatgtac
     1441 acgttcgtca catctcatct acctcccggt tttaatgaat acgattttgt gccagagtcc
     1501 ttcgataggg acaagacaat tgcactgatc atgaactcct ctggatctac tggtctgcct
     1561 aaaggtgtcg ctctgcctca tagaactgcc tgcgtgagat tctcgcatgc cagagatcct
     1621 atttttggca atcaaatcat tccggatact gcgattttaa gtgttgttcc attccatcac
     1681 ggttttggaa tgtttactac actcggatat ttgatatgtg gatttcgagt cgtcttaatg
     1741 tatagatttg aagaagagct gtttctgagg agccttcagg attacaagat tcaaagtgcg
     1801 ctgctggtgc caaccctatt ctccttcttc gccaaaagca ctctgattga caaatacgat
     1861 ttatctaatt tacacgaaat tgcttctggt ggcgctcccc tctctaagga agtcggggaa
     1921 gcggttgcca agaggttcca tctgccaggt atcaggcaag gatatgggct cactgagact
     1981 acatcagcta ttctgattac acccgagggg gatgataaac cgggcgcggt cggtaaagtt
     2041 gttccatttt ttgaagcgaa ggttgtggat ctggataccg ggaaaacgct gggcgttaat
     2101 caaagaggcg aactgtgtgt gagaggtcct atgattatgt ccggttatgt aaacaatccg
     2161 gaagcgacca acgccttgat tgacaaggat ggatggctac attctggaga catagcttac
     2221 tgggacgaag acgaacactt cttcatcgtt gaccgcctga agtctctgat taagtacaaa
     2281 ggctatcagg tggctcccgc tgaattggaa tccatcttgc tccaacaccc caacatcttc
     2341 gacgcaggtg tcgcaggtct tcccgacgat gacgccggtg aacttcccgc cgccgttgtt
     2401 gttttggagc acggaaagac gatgacggaa aaagagatcg tggattacgt cgccagtcaa
     2461 gtaacaaccg cgaaaaagtt gcgcggagga gttgtgtttg tggacgaagt accgaaaggt
     2521 cttaccggaa aactcgacgc aagaaaaatc agagagatcc tcataaaggc caagaagggc
     2581 ggaaagatcg ccgtggacgc gaattccgcg gggctcgacg gtaagcctat ccctaaccct
     2641 ctcctcggtc tcgattctac gctcgaggat atcacaagtt tgtacaaaaa agcaggcttc
     2701 atggtgagca agggcgagga ggataacatg gccatcatca aggagttcat gcgcttcaag
     2761 gtgcacatgg agggctccgt gaacggccac gagttcgaga tcgagggcga gggcgagggc
     2821 cgcccctacg agggcaccca gaccgccaag ctgaaggtga ccaagggtgg ccccctgccc
     2881 ttcgcctggg acatcctgtc ccctcagttc atgtacggct ccaaggccta cgtgaagcac
     2941 cccgccgaca tccccgacta cttgaagctg tccttccccg agggcttcaa gtgggagcgc
     3001 gtgatgaact tcgaggacgg cggcgtggtg accgtgaccc aggactcctc cctgcaggac
     3061 ggcgagttca tctacaaggt gaagctgcgc ggcaccaact tcccctccga cggccccgta
     3121 atgcagaaga agaccatggg ctgggaggcc tcctccgagc ggatgtaccc cgaggacggc
     3181 gccctgaagg gcgagatcaa gcagaggctg aagctgaagg acggcggcca ctacgacgct
     3241 gaggtcaaga ccacctacaa ggccaagaag cccgtgcagc tgcccggcgc ctacaacgtc
     3301 aacatcaagt tggacatcac ctcccacaac gaggactaca ccatcgtgga acagtacgaa
     3361 cgcgccgagg gccgccactc caccggcggc atggacgagc tgtacaagga cccagctttc
     3421 ttgtacaaag tggtgatatc gcggccgctc tagagggccc gtttaaaccc gctgatcagc
     3481 ctcgactgtg ccttctagtt gccagccatc tgttgtttgc ccctcccccg tgccttcctt
     3541 gaccctggaa ggtgccactc ccactgtcct ttcctaataa aatgaggaaa ttgcatcgca
     3601 ttgtctgagt aggtgtcatt ctattctggg gggtggggtg gggcaggaca gcaaggggga
     3661 ggattgggaa gacaatagca ggcatgctgg ggatgcggtg ggctctatgg cttctgaggc
     3721 ggaaagaacc agctggggct ctagggggta tccccnnnnn nnnnnnnnnn nnnnnnnnnn
     3781 nnnnnnnnnn nnnnnnnnnn nnnnnnnnnn nnnnnnnnnn nnnnnnnnnn nnnnnnnnnn
     3841 nnnnnnnnnn nnnnnnnnnn nnnnnnnnnn nnnnnnnnnc nnnnnnnnnn nnnnnnnnnn
     3901 nnnnnnnnnn nnnnnnnnnn nnnnnnnnnn nnnnnnnnnn nnnnnnnnnn nnnnnnnnnn
     3961 nnnnnnnnnn nannnnnnnn nnnnnnnnnn nnnnnnnnnn nnnnnnnnnn nnnnnnnnnn
     4021 ncctttgacg ttggagtcca cgttctttaa tagtggactc ttgttccaaa ctggaacaac
     4081 actcaaccct atctcggtct attcttttga tttataaggg attttgccga tttcggccta
     4141 ttggttaaaa aatgagctga tttaacaaaa atttaacgcg aattaattct gtggaatgtg
     4201 tgtcagttag ggtgtggaaa gtccccaggc tccccagcag gcagaagtat gcaaagcatg
     4261 catctcaatt agtcagcaac caggtgtgga aagtccccag gctccccagc aggcagaagt
     4321 atgcaaagca tgcatctcaa ttagtcagca accatagtcc cgcccctaac tccgcccatc
     4381 ccgcccctaa ctccgcccag ttccgcccat tctccgcccc atggctgact aatttttttt
     4441 atttatgcag aggccgaggc cgcctctgcc tctgagctat tccagaagta gtgaggaggc
     4501 ttttttggag gcctaggctt ttgcaaaaag ctcccgggag cttgtatatc cattttcgga
     4561 tctgatcaag agacaggatg aggatcgttt cgcatgattg aacaagatgg attgcacgca
     4621 ggttctccgg ccgcttgggt ggagaggcta ttcggctatg actgggcaca acagacaatc
     4681 ggctgctctg atgccgccgt gttccggctg tcagcgcagg ggcgcccggt tctttttgtc
     4741 aagaccgacc tgtccggtgc cctgaatgaa ctgcaggacg aggcagcgcg gctatcgtgg
     4801 ctggccacga cgggcgttcc ttgcgcagct gtgctcgacg ttgtcactga agcgggaagg
     4861 gactggctgc tattgggcga agtgccgggg caggatctcc tgtcatctca ccttgctcct
     4921 gccgagaaag tatccatcat ggctgatgca atgcggcggc tgcatacgct tgatccggct
     4981 acctgcccat tcgaccacca agcgaaacat cgcatcgagc gagcacgtac tcggatggaa
     5041 gccggtcttg tcgatcagga tgatctggac gaagagcatc aggggctcgc gccagccgaa
     5101 ctgttcgcca ggctcaaggc gcgcatgccc gacggcgagg atctcgtcgt gacccatggc
     5161 gatgcctgct tgccgaatat catggtggaa aatggccgct tttctggatt catcgactgt
     5221 ggccggctgg gtgtggcgga ccgctatcag gacatagcgt tggctacccg tgatattgct
     5281 gaagagcttg gcggcgaatg ggctgaccgc ttcctcgtgc tttacggtat cgccgctccc
     5341 gattcgcagc gcatcgcctt ctatcgcctt cttgacgagt tcttctgagc gggactctgg
     5401 ggttcgaaat gaccgaccaa gcgacgccca acctgccatc acgagatttc gattccaccg
     5461 ccgccttcta tgaaaggttg ggcttcggaa tcgttttccg ggacgccggc tggatgatcc
     5521 tccagcgcgg ggatctcatg ctggagttct tcgcccaccc caacttgttt attgcagctt
     5581 ataatggtta caaataaagc aatagcatca caaatttcac aaataaagca tttttttcac
     5641 tgcattctag ttgtggtttg tccaaactca tcaatgtatc ttatcatgtc tgtataccgt
     5701 cgacctctag ctagagcttg gcgtaatcat ggtcatagct gtttcctgtg tgaaattgtt
     5761 atccgctcac aattccacac aacatacgag ccggaagcat aaagtgtaaa gcctggggtg
     5821 cctaatgagt gagctaactc acattaattg cgttgcgctc actgcccgct ttccagtcgg
     5881 gaaacctgtc gtgccagctg cattaatgaa tcggccaacg cgcggggaga ggcggtttgc
     5941 gtattgggcg ctcttccgct tcctcgctca ctgactcgct gcgctcggtc gttcggctgc
     6001 ggcgagcggt atcagctcac tcaaaggcgg taatacggtt atccacagaa tcaggggata
     6061 acgcaggaaa gaacatgtga gcaaaaggcc agcaaaaggc caggaaccgt aaaaaggccg
     6121 cgttgctggc gtttttccat aggctccgcc cccctgacga gcatcacaaa aatcgacgct
     6181 caagtcagag gtggcgaaac ccgacaggac tataaagata ccaggcgttt ccccctggaa
     6241 gctccctcgt gcgctctcct gttccgaccc tgccgcttac cggatacctg tccgcctttc
     6301 tcccttcggg aagcgtggcg ctttctcata gctcacgctg taggtatctc agttcggtgt
     6361 aggtcgttcg ctccaagctg ggctgtgtgc acgaaccccc cgttcagccc gaccgctgcg
     6421 ccttatccgg taactatcgt cttgagtcca acccggtaag acacgactta tcgccactgg
     6481 cagcagccac tggtaacagg attagcagag cgaggtatgt aggcggtgct acagagttct
     6541 tgaagtggtg gcctaactac ggctacacta gaagaacagt atttggtatc tgcgctctgc
     6601 tgaagccagt taccttcgga aaaagagttg gtagctcttg atccggcaaa caaaccaccg
     6661 ctggtagcgg tttttttgtt tgcaagcagc agattacgcg cagaaaaaaa ggatctcaag
     6721 aagatccttt gatcttttct acggggtctg acgctcagtg gaacgaaaac tcacgttaag
     6781 ggattttggt catgagatta tcaaaaagga tcttcaccta gatcctttta aattaaaaat
     6841 gaagttttaa atcaatctaa agtatatatg agtaaacttg gtctgacagt taccaatgct
     6901 taatcagtga ggcacctatc tcagcgatct gtctatttcg ttcatccata gttgcctgac
     6961 tccccgtcgt gtagataact acgatacggg agggcttacc atctggcccc agtgctgcaa
     7021 tgataccgcg agacccacgc tcaccggctc cagatttatc agcaataaac cagccagccg
     7081 gaagggccga gcgcagaagt ggtcctgcaa ctttatccgc ctccatccag tctattaatt
     7141 gttgccggga agctagagta agtagttcgc cagttaatag tttgcgcaac gttgttgcca
     7201 ttgctacagg catcgtggtg tcacgctcgt cgtttggtat ggcttcattc agctccggtt
     7261 cccaacgatc aaggcgagtt acatgatccc ccatgttgtg caaaaaagcg gttagctcct
     7321 tcggtcctcc gatcgttgtc agaagtaagt tggccgcagt gttatcactc atggttatgg
     7381 cagcactgca taattctctt actgtcatgc catccgtaag atgcttttct gtgactggtg
     7441 agtactcaac caagtcattc tgagaatagt gtatgcggcg accgagttgc tcttgcccgg
     7501 cgtcaatacg ggataatacc gcgccacata gcagaacttt aaaagtgctc atcattggaa
     7561 aacgttcttc ggggcgaaaa ctctcaagga tcttaccgct gttgagatcc agttcgatgt
     7621 aacccactcg tgcacccaac tgatcttcag catcttttac tttcaccagc gtttctgggt
     7681 gagcaaaaac aggaaggcaa aatgccgcaa aaaagggaat aagggcgaca cggaaatgtt
     7741 gaatactcat actcttcctt tttcaatatt attgaagcat ttatcagggt tattgtctca
     7801 tgagcggata catatttgaa tgtatttaga aaaataaaca aataggggtt ccgcgcacat
     7861 ttccccgaaa agtgccacct gacg
//
